>Addgene plasmid #146038 | pAc5.1B-lambdaN-HA-DmTral-DFDF-KFKF_C | depositor full sequence | sequence record 288483 | Full Sequence
CTTCAAGGAATTAATTCTATATTCTAAAAACACAAATGATACTTCTAAAAAAAATCATGAATGGCATCAA
CTCTGAATCAAATCTTTGCAGATGCACCTACTTCTCATTTCCACTGTCACATCATTTTTCCAGATCTCGC
TGCCTGTTATGTGGCCCACAAACCAAGACACGTTTTATGGCCATTAAAGCTGGCTGATCGTCGCCAAACA
CCAAATACATATCAATATGTACATTCGAGAAAGAAGCGATCAAAGAAGCGTCTTCGGGCGAGTAGGAGAA
TGCGGAGGAGAAGGAGAACGAGCTGATCTAGTATCTCTCCACAATCCAATGCCAACTGACCAACTGGCCA
TATTCGGAGCAATTTGAAGCCAATTTCCATCGCCTGGCGATCGCTCCATTCTTGGCTATATGTTTTTCAC
CGTTCCCGGGGCCATTTTCAAAGACTCGTCGGTAAGATAAGATTGTGTCACTCGCTGTCTCTCTTCATTT
GTCGAAGAATGCTGAGGAATTTCGCGATGACGTCGGCGAGTATTTTGAAGAATGAGAATAATTTGTATTT
ATACGAAAATCAGTTAGTGGAATTTTCTACAAAAACATGTTATCTATAGATAATTTTGTTGCAAAATATG
TTGACTATGACAAAGATTGTATGTATATACCTTTAATGTATTCTCATTTTCTTATGTATTTATAATGGCA
ATGATGATACTGATGATATTTTAAGATGATGCCAGACCACAGGCTGATTTCTGCGTCTTTTGCCGAACGC
AGTGCATGTGCGGTTGTTGTTTTTTGGAATAGTTTCAATTTTCGGACTGTCCGCTTTGATTTCAGTTTCT
TGGCTTATTCAAAAAGCAAAGTAAAGCCAAAAAAGCGAGATGGCAATACCAAATGCGGCAAAACGGTAGT
GGAAGGAAAGGGGTGCGGGGCAGCGGAAGGAAGGGTGGGGCGGGGCGTGGCGGGGTCTGTGGCTGGGCGC
GACGTCACCGACGTTGGAGCCACTCCTTTGACCATGTGTGCGTGTGTGTATTATTCGTGTCTCGCCACTC
GCCGGTTGTTTTTTTCTTTTTATCTCGCTCTCTCTAGCGCCATCTCGTACGCATGCTCAACGCACCGCAT
GTTGCCGTGTCCTTTATGCGTCATTTTGGCTCGAAATAGGCAATTATTTAAACAAAGATTAGTCAACGAA
AACGCTAAAATAAATAAGTCTACAATATGGTTACTTATTGCCATGTGTGTGCAGCCAACGATAGCAACAA
AAGCAACAACACAGTGGCTTTCCCTCTTTCACTTTTTGTTTGCAAGCGCGTGCGAGCAAGACGGCACGAC
CGGCAAACGCAATTACGCTGACAAAGAGCAGACGAAGTTTTGGCCGAAAAACATCAAGGCGCCTGATACG
AATGCATTTGCAATAACAATTGCGATATTTAATATTGTTTATGAAGCTGTTTGACTTCAAAACACACAAA
AAAAAAAATAAAACAAATTATTTGAAAGAGAATTAGGAATCGGACAGCTTATCGTTACGGGCTAACAGCA
CACCGAGACGAAATAGCTTACCTGACGTCACAGCCTCTGGAAGAACTGCCGCCAAGCAGAGAGAGAGAGA
AAAAGAGGGAGAGCAGCTTAGACCGCATGTGCTTGTGTGTGAGGCGTCTCTCTCTTCGTCTCCTGTTTGC
GCAAACGCATAGACTGCACTGAGAAAATCGATTACCTATTTTTTATGAATGAATATTTGCACTATTACTA
TTCAAAACTATTAAGATAGCAATCACATTCAATAGCCAAATACTATACCACCTGAGCGATGCAACGAAAT
GATCAATTTGAGCAAAAATGCTGCATATTTAGGACGGCATCATTATAGAAATGCTTCTTGCTGTGTACTT
TTCTCTCGTCTGGCAGCTGTTTCGCCGTTATTGTTAAAACCGGCTTAAGTTAGGTGTGTTTTCTACGACT
AGTGATGCCCCTACTAGAAGATGTGTGTTGCACAAATGTCCCTGAATAACCAATTTGAAGTGCAGATAGC
AGTAAACGTAAGCTAATATGAATATTATTTAACTGTAATGTTTTAATATCGCTGGACATTACTAATAAAC
CCACTATAAACACATGTACATATGTATGTTTTGGCATACAATGAGTAGTTGGGGAAAAAATGTGTAAAAG
CACCGTGACCATCACAGCATAAAGATAACCAGCTGAAGTATCGAATATGAGTAACCCCCAAATTGAATCA
CATGCCGCAACTGATAGGACCCATGGAAGTACACTCTTCATGGCGATATACAAGACACACACAAGCACGA
ACACCCAGTTGCGGAGGAAATTCTCCGTAAATGAAAACCCAATCGGCGAACAATTCATACCCATATATGG
TAAAAGTTTTGAACGCGACTTGAGAGCGGAGAGCATTGCGGCTGATAAGGTTTTAGCGCTAAGCGGGCTT
TATAAAACGGGCTGCGGGACCAGTTTTCATATCACTACCGTTTGAGTTCTTGTGCTGTGTGGATACTCCT
CCCGACACAAAGCCGCTCCATCAGCCAGCAGTCGTCTAATCCAGAGACCCCGGATCGGGGTACCAACATG
GACGCACAAACACGACGACGTGAGCGTCGCGCTGAGAAACAAGCTCAATGGAAAGCTGCAAACGGTGGAT
CTCCTCCACATATGGCTTACCCATACGATGTTCCAGATTACGCTCCTCCAAGCTTGATGAGCGGGGGATT
ACCGGAGTTGGGCTCCAAAATCAGCCTCATTTCCAAGGCGGACATTCGATACGAGGGCCGCCTGTACACG
GTGGATCCGCAGGAGTGCACCATTGCGCTCTCGAGTGTGCGATCCTTCGGTACAGAAGATCGGGACACCC
AGTTCCAGATAGCGCCGCAATCGCAGATCTACGACTACATCCTCTTCCGTGGCTCGGACATCAAGGACAT
TCGCGTTGTCAACAACCACACGCTGCCGCACCACAATGACCCGGCGATCATGCAGGCGCAGCTCCAGAAC
GGACCGCCCCAGATGCCGCAGCACTTCCCCATGCCCAGCGGGATGAGCGGTCCGCCGCAGCAGCAACAGG
TGCCGTCGCAGCAACCGCCCCAGATGCCAAGCGGTGGAGGCAGTGGTGGTGCTGGTGGAGCAGGAGCTCC
TGGCGGCGGCGGACCCGGCTACGGCAATGGCAATCCGTTCGGCAACCTCGGCGGTCCCAATCTGGCCAAC
ATGGTGGGCAATGCGGGCGGATCGCTTGCACCCGGTTCCGGTGCTCCGGGCAGCGGACCCTTCATGCACA
TCGGTGGCAATCAGCAGCAACCGAAGCCCCAGCAGCAGAAACAGCCAAACATGCTGGCCGGTGCCTCGCG
ATCGACGACGCCCATTAGCCTGATTGTGAGTCCCACGGCGGAGCTGACTCAGCAGCAGCAGCTGCACCAG
CAACAGAACGCTGGCCAGGGTGGCAACGGACGCGATGCAGGACATAAGCGCCAGAACCACCAGCAGCAAC
AGAATCAGCAGCATCAGCAACGTGGCGGACCCAGCCACAACAATATGCAGCATCAGCAGCAACGAGGCGG
CGGCAGTGGAACGGACTTCTATAACCAGCAGCGGGATCGTCGGGACTCCGGACGTCAAATGGACAACAAC
TATAGCAACAACTACAACAACAATAATAATAATCAGCGCAATCGCGGCGGCGGCAACGGAATGCAACAGC
AGCAGCGAGGAGGAAACGGCGGCAGCGGCGGCGGCGGTGGAAACGGAGGTGGAAACAACCCGGCCTGGAA
CATGCATCGCGGCAACCAGAACTCGAACAACATGATGAACATGCGCAACCGCGGCATGGGATCCCGCGGC
CCCATGCGACCCAATCAGGGCTATCGTCCGCAGTCGGCCAATAATCAGAACAAGCCGCGGAACAAGATCA
AGTTCGAGGGCAAGTTCAAGTTCGAGCAGGCAAACAACAAGTTCGAGGAACTGCGCTCCCAACTGGCCAA
GCTCAAGGTGGCCGAGGATGGTGCACCCAAGCCAGCCACCAATGCAACGGCCGCCACTGCAACTGCAACC
AATGAGCAGGTGGGTGAGAAGGTTGAAGGCGTTCACACACTGAATGGCGAGACCGACAAGAAGGATGATT
CTGGCAACGAGACCGGCGCTGGGGAGCACGAGCCTGAGGGGGATGATGTTGCTGTGTGCTACGACAAGAC
CAAATCGTTCTTCGACAACATCTCGTGCGAGGCTGCCCAGGATCGCAGCAGGAACAAGAAGAACGATTGG
CGCCAGGAGCGCAAGTTGAACACGGAGACCTTCGGAGTGTCCTCCACACGACGTGGCAGTTACCGCGGAC
GCAACCAATACTACAACAATAATGGCAACGGCGGCATTAACTCGGGATATGGAGGAGCGCCAGGCTACAA
CAGGAACAATTATCGCATGGGTGGCGGCGGCGGAAACTTCCGAAACAGGAGCAACAATCGCAACAACGGC
GGCGGTCGTGGCGGAAACGGAATGCCAAACATCACCAATGGCAACACGGTTGCTGCGCTGAAGGCGGCCA
ACAATGCTGCTGGCCACGGATCCAATGCCACGGACTCCAGTGCACCAAATGCCACAACCGCGACGACAAA
GTCGACGTCCCTCTTGCCAGAGCAGACGCAACAGGTGGCGGCAGTTTCACAATAGGCGGCCGCTCGAGTC
TAGAGGGCCCGCGGTTCGAAGGTAAGCCTATCCCTAACCCTCTCCTCGGTCTCGATTCTACGCGTACCGG
TCATCATCACCATCACCATTGAGTTTAAACCCGCTGATCAGCCTCGACTGTGCCTTCTAAGGCCTGAGCT
CGCTGATCAGCCTCGATCGAGGATCCAGACATGATAAGATACATTGATGAGTTTGGACAAACCACAACTA
GAATGCAGTGAAAAAAATGCTTTATTTGTGAAATTTGTGATGCTATTGCTTTATTTGTAACCATTATAAG
CTGCAATAAACAAGTTAACAACAACAATTGCATTCATTTTATGTTTCAGGTTCAGGGGGAGGTGTGGGAG
GTTTTTTAAAGCAAGTAAAACCTCTACAAATGTGGTATGGCTGATTATGATCAGTCGACCGATGCCCTTG
AGAGCCTTCAACCCAGTCAGCTCCTTCCGGTGGGCGCGGGGCATGACTATCGTCGCCGCACTTATGACTG
TCTTCTTTATCATGCAACTCGTAGGACAGGTGCCGGCAGCGCTCTGGGTCATTTTCGGCGAGGACCGCTT
TCGCTGGAGCGCGACGATGATCGGCCTGTCGCTTGCGGTATTCGGAATCTTGCACGCCCTCGCTCAAGCC
TTCGTCACTGGTCCCGCCACCAAACGTTTCGGCGAGAAGCAGGCCATTATCGCCGGCATGGCGGCCGACG
CGCTGGGCTACGTCTTGCTGGCGTTCGCGACGCGAGGCTGGATGGCCTTCCCCATTATGATTCTTCTCGC
TTCCGGCGGCATCGGGATGCCCGCGTTGCAGGCCATGCTGTCCAGGCAGGTAGATGACGACCATCAGGGA
CAGCTTCAAGGATCGCTCGCGGCTCTTACCAGCCAGCAAAAGGCCAGGAACCGTAAAAAGGCCGCGTTGC
TGGCGTTTTTCCATAGGCTCCGCCCCCCTGACGAGCATCACAAAAATCGACGCTCAAGTCAGAGGTGGCG
AAACCCGACAGGACTATAAAGATACCAGGCGTTTCCCCCTGGAAGCTCCCTCGTGCGCTCTCCTGTTCCG
ACCCTGCCGCTTACCGGATACCTGTCCGCCTTTCTCCCTTCGGGAAGCGTGGCGCTTTCTCAATGCTCAC
GCTGTAGGTATCTCAGTTCGGTGTAGGTCGTTCGCTCCAAGCTGGGCTGTGTGCACGAACCCCCCGTTCA
GCCCGACCGCTGCGCCTTATCCGGTAACTATCGTCTTGAGTCCAACCCGGTAAGACACGACTTATCGCCA
CTGGCAGCAGCCACTGGTAACAGGATTAGCAGAGCGAGGTATGTAGGCGGTGCTACAGAGTTCTTGAAGT
GGTGGCCTAACTACGGCTACACTAGAAGGACAGTATTTGGTATCTGCGCTCTGCTGAAGCCAGTTACCTT
CGGAAAAAGAGTTGGTAGCTCTTGATCCGGCAAACAAACCACCGCTGGTAGCGGTGGTTTTTTTGTTTGC
AAGCAGCAGATTACGCGCAGAAAAAAAGGATCTCAAGAAGATCCTTTGATCTTTTCTACGGGGTCTGACG
CTCAGTGGAACGAAAACTCACGTTAAGGGATTTTGGTCATGAGATTATCAAAAAGGATCTTCACCTAGAT
CCTTTTAAATTAAAAATGAAGTTTTAAATCAATCTAAAGTATATATGAGTAAACTTGGTCTGACAGTTAC
CAATGCTTAATCAGTGAGGCACCTATCTCAGCGATCTGTCTATTTCGTTCATCCATAGTTGCCTGACTCC
CCGTCGTGTAGATAACTACGATACGGGAGGGCTTACCATCTGGCCCCAGTGCTGCAATGATACCGCGAGA
CCCACGCTCACCGGCTCCAGATTTATCAGCAATAAACCAGCCAGCCGGAAGGGCCGAGCGCAGAAGTGGT
CCTGCAACTTTATCCGCCTCCATCCAGTCTATTAATTGTTGCCGGGAAGCTAGAGTAAGTAGTTCGCCAG
TTAATAGTTTGCGCAACGTTGTTGCCATTGCTGCAGGCATCGTGGTGTCACGCTCGTCGTTTGGTATGGC
TTCATTCAGCTCCGGTTCCCAACGATCAAGGCGAGTTACATGATCCCCCATGTTGTGCAAAAAAGCGGTT
AGCTCCTTCGGTCCTCCGATCGTTGTCAGAAGTAAGTTGGCCGCAGTGTTATCACTCATGGTTATGGCAG
CACTGCATAATTCTCTTACTGTCATGCCATCCGTAAGATGCTTTTCTGTGACTGGTGAGTACTCAACCAA
GTCATTCTGAGAATAGTGTATGCGGCGACCGAGTTGCTCTTGCCCGGCGTCAACACGGGATAATACCGCG
CCACATAGCAGAACTTTAAAAGTGCTCATCATTGGAAAACGTTCTTCGGGGCGAAAACTCTCAAGGATCT
TACCGCTGTTGAGATCCAGTTCGATGTAACCCACTCGTGCACCCAACTGATCTTCAGCATCTTTTACTTT
CACCAGCGTTTCTGGGTGAGCAAAAACAGGAAGGCAAAATGCCGCAAAAAAGGGAATAAGGGCGACACGG
AAATGTTGAATACTCATACTCTTCCTTTTTCAATATTATTGAAGCATTTATCAGGGTTATTGTCTCATGA
GCGGATACATATTTGAATGTATTTAGAAAAATAAACAAATAGGGGTTCCGCGCACATTTCCCCGAAAAGT
GCCACCTGACGTCTAAGAAACCATTATTATCATGACATTAACCTATAAAAATAGGCGTATCACGAGGCCC
TTTCGT
Features (pLannotate 1.2.2; 12 found; start..end, strand, type, name):
     56..2568    +  promoter       Ac5 promoter: Drosophila melanogaster actin 5C promoter
   2588..2653    +  CDS            N (fragment): REGN_LAMBD - Experimental evidence at protein level: Swiss-Prot protein existence level 1. Plays a role as a transcriptional antitermination factor that allows the virus to initiate its lytic phase. Activates expression of the delayed viral early genes by modifying host RNA polymerase (RNAP) into a form that is resistant to termination signals. This antitermination function requires the host NusA protein which serves to stabilize the interaction between antitermination protein N and host RNA polymerase. From Escherichia phage lambda (Bacteriophage lambda).
   2678..2704    +  CDS            3xHA (fragment): three tandem HA epitope tags
   2717..3076    +  CDS            Lsm14b (fragment): LS14B_MOUSE - Also known as Fam61b, Rap55b From Mus musculus (Mouse).
   3824..4372    +  CDS            Lsm14b (fragment): LS14B_MOUSE - Also known as Fam61b, Rap55b From Mus musculus (Mouse).
   4711..4752    +  CDS            V5 tag: epitope tag from simian virus 5
   4852..4986    -  polyA_signal   SV40 poly(A) signal: SV40 polyadenylation signal
   5009..5093    -  CDS            large T antigen (fragment): large T antigen from SV40 (simian virus 40)
   5094..5564    +  CDS            TcR (fragment): tetracycline efflux protein; tet; confers resistance to tetracycline
   5608..6196    -  rep_origin     ori: high-copy-number ColE1/pMB1/pBR322/pUC origin of replication
   6367..7227    -  CDS            AmpR: β-lactamase; bla; confers resistance to ampicillin, carbenicillin, and related antibiotics
   7228..7332    -  promoter       AmpR promoter: bla
