[The description below was written by a language model from this plasmid's Addgene catalogue record and pLannotate feature annotations shown in this document.]
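Description:
pAc5.1B-lambdaN-HA-DmTral-DFDF-KFKF_C is an insect-cell expression plasmid that produces a tagged, mutant form of the Drosophila melanogaster P-body protein Trailer Hitch (Tral, also called LSm15). The catalogue lists the backbone as unknown, although the name and annotated parts point to a pAc5.1B-type vector. It is maintained in E. coli through a ColE1/pUC-type origin and selected with ampicillin via the bla gene and its promoter. The record lists it as low copy even though the annotated origin is of the high-copy class. Short fragments annotated as a tetracycline resistance gene and SV40 large T antigen appear to be non-functional backbone remnants.

Expression is driven by the constitutive Drosophila actin 5C promoter and terminated by an SV40 polyadenylation signal. The open reading frame begins with a short fragment of the bacteriophage lambda N protein, followed by an HA epitope (annotated as a partial match to 3xHA) and then the Tral coding sequence. The annotation tool recognised two stretches of Tral only by homology to mouse Lsm14b, which belongs to the same protein family; the insert itself is of fly origin. A V5 tag sequence lies downstream, but the record does not say whether it is in frame with the insert.

The lambda N peptide binds BoxB RNA hairpins, so such fusions are typically used to tether a protein to a BoxB-bearing reporter mRNA, with HA allowing detection or immunoprecipitation. The name implies a DFDF-to-KFKF motif substitution, though the record does not define it explicitly. It does list three silent changes and four amino-acid differences from the reference sequence. The associated publication concerns the mutually exclusive binding of EDC3 and Tral to the DEAD-box protein Me31B/DDX6.
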