Addgene plasmid #146038: pAc5.1B-lambdaN-HA-DmTral-DFDF-KFKF_C
Purpose: Insect Expression of DmTral-DFDF-KFKF
Depositing lab: Elisa Izaurralde. Depositing organization: Max Planck Institute for Developmental Biology. Publication: Structural basis for the mutually exclusive anchoring of P body components EDC3 and Tral to the DEAD box protein DDX6/Me31B. Tritschler F, Braun JE, Eulalio A, Truffault V, Izaurralde E, Weichenrieder O. Mol Cell. 2009 Mar 13. 33(5):661-8. 10.1016/j.molcel.2009.02.014 PubMed 19285948.
Backbone
  Vector backbone: Unknown
  Vector type: Insect Expression
Growth in bacteria
  Bacterial resistance: Ampicillin, 100 μg/mL
  Growth temperature: 37°C
  Growth strain: DH5alpha
  Copy number: Low Copy
Gene/Insert
  Gene/Insert name: DmTral-DFDF-KFKF (alt names: Trailer Hitch; Dm LSm27)
  Species: D. melanogaster (fly)
  Mutation: three silent mutations A198C, A387G, A1437G and 4 mutations Q279H, E485G, K512R and A605V compared to the sequence given by: NCBI:NM_140328.4 or UniProt Q9VTZ0.
  Entrez Gene: tral (a.k.a. Dmel_CG10686, BEST:GH08269, CG10686, DmLSm15, Dmel\CG10686, LSm15, Lsm15, Scd6p, TRAL, Tral, anon-EST:Posey139, anon-WO0172774.89, anon-WO02059370.24, p67, p70)
  Cloning method: Unknown
Terms and licenses: Academic/Nonprofit Terms; Industry Terms: Not Available to Industry
Depositor comments: Plasmids from this collection were made available to the research community and donated after the lab closed. Please note that the sequence provided by the depositing laboratory may be theoretical/predicted or based on Sanger sequencing results. There may be discrepancies between sequencing results obtained by Addgene and the depositor sequence. If an Addgene verified sequence is not available, please contact before placing your order to request that our lab fully sequence the plasmid.
How to cite: pAc5.1B-lambdaN-HA-DmTral-DFDF-KFKF_C was a gift from Elisa Izaurralde (Addgene plasmid # 146038 ; http://n2t.net/addgene:146038 ; RRID:Addgene_146038)
